Features (pLannotate 1.2.2; 16 found; start..end, strand, type, name):
     61..364     +  enhancer       CMV enhancer: human cytomegalovirus immediate early enhancer
    365..568     +  promoter       CMV promoter: human cytomegalovirus (CMV) immediate early promoter
    609..794     +  CDS            rex (fragment): REX_STRA3 - Experimental evidence at protein level: Swiss-Prot protein existence level 1. Modulates transcription in response to changes in cellular NADH/NAD(+) redox state. From Streptococcus agalactiae serotype III (strain NEM316).
    858..1586    +  CDS            cEGFP: cEGFP is a basic (constitutively fluorescent) green fluorescent protein published in 2008, derived from Aequorea victoria.
   1596..1967    +  CDS            rex (fragment): REX_DEIRA - Protein inferred from homology: Swiss-Prot protein existence level 3. Modulates transcription in response to changes in cellular NADH/NAD(+) redox state. From Deinococcus radiodurans (strain ATCC 13939 / DSM 20539 / JCM 16871 / LMG 4051 / NBRC 15346 / NCIMB 9279 / R1 / VKM B-1422).
   1991..2034    +  misc_feature   MCS (fragment): multiple cloning site
   2051..2135    +  CDS            large T antigen (fragment): large T antigen from SV40 (simian virus 40)
   2158..2279    +  polyA_signal   SV40 poly(A) signal: SV40 polyadenylation signal
   2313..2741    -  rep_origin     f1 ori (sequence partly withheld): f1 bacteriophage origin of replication; arrow indicates direction of (+) strand synthesis
   2768..2872    +  promoter       AmpR promoter: bla
   2874..3231    +  promoter       SV40 promoter: SV40 enhancer and early promoter
   3266..4060    +  CDS            NeoR/KanR: aminoglycoside phosphotransferase from Tn5; aph(3')-II (or nptII); confers resistance to neomycin, kanamycin, and G418 (Geneticin®)
   4081..4233    +  CDS            ble (fragment): BLE_KLEPN - Experimental evidence at protein level: Swiss-Prot protein existence level 1. Binding protein with a strong affinity to the bleomycin family of antibiotics. Binds to CL990; an antimitotic-antibiotic compound. From Klebsiella pneumoniae.
   4292..4339    +  polyA_signal   HSV TK poly(A) signal: herpes simplex virus thymidine kinase polyadenylation signal (Cole and Stacy, 1985)
   4430..4446    -  polyA_signal   bGH poly(A) signal (fragment): bovine growth hormone polyadenylation signal
   4668..5256    +  rep_origin     ori: high-copy-number ColE1/pMB1/pBR322/pUC origin of replication
>Addgene plasmid | pC1-REX-YFP | analyzer sequence | sequence record 69607
TAGTTATTAATAGTAATCAATTACGGGGTCATTAGTTCATAGCCCATATATGGAGTTCCGCGTTACATAA
CTTACGGTAAATGGCCCGCCTGGCTGACCGCCCAACGACCCCCGCCCATTGACGTCAATAATGACGTATG
TTCCCATAGTAACGCCAATAGGGACTTTCCATTGACGTCAATGGGTGGAGTATTTACGGTAAACTGCCCA
CTTGGCAGTACATCAAGTGTATCATATGCCAAGTACGCCCCCTATTGACGTCAATGACGGTAAATGGCCC
GCCTGGCATTATGCCCAGTACATGACCTTATGGGACTTTCCTACTTGGCAGTACATCTACGTATTAGTCA
TCGCTATTACCATGGTGATGCGGTTTTGGCAGTACATCAATGGGCGTGGATAGCGGTTTGACTCACGGGG
ATTTCCAAGTCTCCACCCCATTGACGTCAATGGGAGTTTGTTTTGGCACCAAAATCAACGGGACTTTCCA
AAATGTCGTAACAACTCCGCCCCATTGACGCAAATGGGCGGTAGGCGTGTACGGTGGGAGGTCTATATAA
GCAGAGCTGGTTTAGTGAACCGTCAGATCCGCTAGCGCCACCATGAAGGTCCCCGAAGCGGCCATCAGCC
GCCTGATCACCTACCTCCGCATCCTGGAGGAGCTGGAGGCCCAGGGGGTTCACCGGACGAGCTCCGAGCA
GCTTGGGGAGCTCGCCCAGGTCACGGCCTTCCAGGTGCGGAAGGACCTTTCCTACTTCGGCTCCTACGGG
ACGCGCGGGGTGGGGTACACCGTCCCCGTCCTGAAGCGGGAGCTCCGCCACATCCTGGGGCTCAACCGCT
CCGCCGGCTACAACAGCGACAACGTCTATATCATGGCCGACAAGCAGAAGAACGGCATCAAGGCCAACTT
CAAGATCCGCCACAACGTCGAGGACGGCAGCGTGCAGCTCGCCGACCACTACCAGCAGAACACCCCCATC
GGCGACGGCCCCGTGCTGCTGCCCGACAACCACTACCTGAGCTTCCAGTCCGTCCTGAGCAAAGACCCCA
ACGAGAAGCGCGATCACATGGTCCTGCTGGAGTTCGTGACCGCCGCCGGGATCACTCCCGGCATGGACGA
GCTGAACAACGTGGATGGCGGTAGCGGTGGCACCGGCAGCAAGGGCGAGGAGCTGTTCACCGGGGTGGTG
CCCATCCTGGTCGAGCTGGACGGCGACGTAAACGGCCACAAGTTCAGCGTGTCCGGCGAGGGCGAGGGCG
ATGCCACCTACGGCAAGCTGACCCTGAAGCTGATCTGCACCACCGGCAAGCTGCCCGTGCCCTGGCCCAC
CCTCGTGACCACCCTCGGCTACGGCCTGAAGTGCTTCGCCCGCTACCCCGACCACATGAAGCAGCACGAC
TTCTTCAAGTCCGCCATGCCCGAAGGCTACGTCCAGGAGCGCACCATCTTCTTCAAGGACGACGGCAACT
ACAAGACCCGCGCCGAGGTGAAGTTCGAGGGCGACACCCTGGTGAACCGCATCGAGCTGAAGGGCATCGG
CTTCAAGGAGGACGGCAACATCCTGGGGCACAAGCTGGAGTACAACGGCACCAAGTGGGGCCTGTGCATC
GTGGGCATGGGCCGGCTCGGGAGCGCCCTGGCCGACTACCCGGGGTTCGGGGAGAGCTTTGAGCTCAGGG
GCTTCTTTGACGTGGACCCGGAGAAGGTGGGCCGCCCGGTGCGGGGCGGGGTCATTGAGCACGTGGACCT
CCTGCCCCAGCGGGTTCCCGGCCGCATTGAGATCGCCCTCCTCACCGTGCCCCGGGAAGCGGCCCAGAAG
GCGGCGGACCTGTTGGTGGCGGCGGGGATCAAGGGGATCCTGAACTTCGCCCCGGTGGTCCTCGAGGTGC
CCAAGGAGGTGGCGGTGGAGAACGTGGACTTCTTGGCGGGGCTCACGCGGCTTTCTTTCGCTATCCTGAA
CCCCAAGTGGCGGGAAGAGATGATGGGGTGAAGCTTCGAATTCTGCAGTCGACGGTACCGCGGGCCCGGG
ATCCACCGGATCTAGATAACTGATCATAATCAGCCATACCACATTTGTAGAGGTTTTACTTGCTTTAAAA
AACCTCCCACACCTCCCCCTGAACCTGAAACATAAAATGAATGCAATTGTTGTTGTTAACTTGTTTATTG
CAGCTTATAATGGTTACAAATAAAGCAATAGCATCACAAATTTCACAAATAAAGCATTTTTTTCACTGCA
TTCTAGTTGTGGTTTGTCCAAACTCATCAATGTATCTTAACGCGTAAATTGTAAGCGTTAATATTTTGTT
AAAATTCGCGTTAAATTTTTGTTAAATCAGCTCATTTTTTAACCAATAGGCCGAAATCGGCAAAATCCCT
TATAAATCAAAAGAATAGACCGAGATAGGGT
[37 nt withheld, positions 2412-2448]
AAAGAACGTGGACTCCAACGTCAAAGG
[49 nt withheld, positions 2476-2524]
T
[91 nt withheld, positions 2526-2616]
G
[124 nt withheld, positions 2618-2741]
CAGGTGGCACTTTTCGGGGAAATGTGCGCGGAACCCCTATTTGTTTATTTTTCTAAATACATTCAAATAT
GTATCCGCTCATGAGACAATAACCCTGATAAATGCTTCAATAATATTGAAAAAGGAAGAGTCCTGAGGCG
GAAAGAACCAGCTGTGGAATGTGTGTCAGTTAGGGTGTGGAAAGTCCCCAGGCTCCCCAGCAGGCAGAAG
TATGCAAAGCATGCATCTCAATTAGTCAGCAACCAGGTGTGGAAAGTCCCCAGGCTCCCCAGCAGGCAGA
AGTATGCAAAGCATGCATCTCAATTAGTCAGCAACCATAGTCCCGCCCCTAACTCCGCCCATCCCGCCCC
TAACTCCGCCCAGTTCCGCCCATTCTCCGCCCCATGGCTGACTAATTTTTTTTATTTATGCAGAGGCCGA
GGCCGCCTCGGCCTCTGAGCTATTCCAGAAGTAGTGAGGAGGCTTTTTTGGAGGCCTAGGCTTTTGCAAA
GATCGATCAAGAGACAGGATGAGGATCGTTTCGCATGATTGAACAAGATGGATTGCACGCAGGTTCTCCG
GCCGCTTGGGTGGAGAGGCTATTCGGCTATGACTGGGCACAACAGACAATCGGCTGCTCTGATGCCGCCG
TGTTCCGGCTGTCAGCGCAGGGGCGCCCGGTTCTTTTTGTCAAGACCGACCTGTCCGGTGCCCTGAATGA
ACTGCAAGACGAGGCAGCGCGGCTATCGTGGCTGGCCACGACGGGCGTTCCTTGCGCAGCTGTGCTCGAC
GTTGTCACTGAAGCGGGAAGGGACTGGCTGCTATTGGGCGAAGTGCCGGGGCAGGATCTCCTGTCATCTC
ACCTTGCTCCTGCCGAGAAAGTATCCATCATGGCTGATGCAATGCGGCGGCTGCATACGCTTGATCCGGC
TACCTGCCCATTCGACCACCAAGCGAAACATCGCATCGAGCGAGCACGTACTCGGATGGAAGCCGGTCTT
GTCGATCAGGATGATCTGGACGAAGAGCATCAGGGGCTCGCGCCAGCCGAACTGTTCGCCAGGCTCAAGG
CGAGCATGCCCGACGGCGAGGATCTCGTCGTGACCCATGGCGATGCCTGCTTGCCGAATATCATGGTGGA
AAATGGCCGCTTTTCTGGATTCATCGACTGTGGCCGGCTGGGTGTGGCGGACCGCTATCAGGACATAGCG
TTGGCTACCCGTGATATTGCTGAAGAGCTTGGCGGCGAATGGGCTGACCGCTTCCTCGTGCTTTACGGTA
TCGCCGCTCCCGATTCGCAGCGCATCGCCTTCTATCGCCTTCTTGACGAGTTCTTCTGAGCGGGACTCTG
GGGTTCGAAATGACCGACCAAGCGACGCCCAACCTGCCATCACGAGATTTCGATTCCACCGCCGCCTTCT
ATGAAAGGTTGGGCTTCGGAATCGTTTTCCGGGACGCCGGCTGGATGATCCTCCAGCGCGGGGATCTCAT
GCTGGAGTTCTTCGCCCACCCTAGGGGGAGGCTAACTGAAACACGGAAGGAGACAATACCGGAAGGAACC
CGCGCTATGACGGCAATAAAAAGACAGAATAAAACGCACGGTGTTGGGTCGTTTGTTCATAAACGCGGGG
TTCGGTCCCAGGGCTGGCACTCTGTCGATACCCCACCGAGACCCCATTGGGGCCAATACGCCCGCGTTTC
TTCCTTTTCCCCACCCCACCCCCCAAGTTCGGGTGAAGGCCCAGGGCTCGCAGCCAACGTCGGGGCGGCA
GGCCCTGCCATAGCCTCAGGTTACTCATATATACTTTAGATTGATTTAAAACTTCATTTTTAATTTAAAA
GGATCTAGGTGAAGATCCTTTTTGATAATCTCATGACCAAAATCCCTTAACGTGAGTTTTCGTTCCACTG
AGCGTCAGACCCCGTAGAAAAGATCAAAGGATCTTCTTGAGATCCTTTTTTTCTGCGCGTAATCTGCTGC
TTGCAAACAAAAAAACCACCGCTACCAGCGGTGGTTTGTTTGCCGGATCAAGAGCTACCAACTCTTTTTC
CGAAGGTAACTGGCTTCAGCAGAGCGCAGATACCAAATACTGTCCTTCTAGTGTAGCCGTAGTTAGGCCA
CCACTTCAAGAACTCTGTAGCACCGCCTACATACCTCGCTCTGCTAATCCTGTTACCAGTGGCTGCTGCC
AGTGGCGATAAGTCGTGTCTTACCGGGTTGGACTCAAGACGATAGTTACCGGATAAGGCGCAGCGGTCGG
GCTGAACGGGGGGTTCGTGCACACAGCCCAGCTTGGAGCGAACGACCTACACCGAACTGAGATACCTACA
GCGTGAGCTATGAGAAAGCGCCACGCTTCCCGAAGGGAGAAAGGCGGACAGGTATCCGGTAAGCGGCAGG
GTCGGAACAGGAGAGCGCACGAGGGAGCTTCCAGGGGGAAACGCCTGGTATCTTTATAGTCCTGTCGGGT
TTCGCCACCTCTGACTTGAGCGTCGATTTTTGTGATGCTCGTCAGGGGGGCGGAGCCTATGGAAAAACGC
CAGCAACGCGGCCTTTTTACGGTTCCTGGCCTTTTGCTGGCCTTTTGCTCACATGTTCTTTCCTGCGTTA
TCCCCTGATTCTGTGGATAACCGTATTACCGCCATGCAT
